Addgene plasmid #122637: pASR103
Purpose: (Empty Backbone) BglFusion compatible IPTG inducible integration vector for Streptococcus pneumoniae (pPEPZ Backbone)
Depositing lab: Jan-Willem Veening. Depositing organization: Universite de Lausanne (UNIL). Publication: Three New Integration Vectors and Fluorescent Proteins for Use in the Opportunistic Human Pathogen Streptococcus pneumoniae. Keller LE, Rueff AS, Kurushima J, Veening JW. Genes (Basel). 2019 May 22;10(5). pii: genes10050394. doi: 10.3390/genes10050394. PubMed 31121970.
Backbone
  Vector backbone: pPEPZ-Plac
  Backbone manufacturer: Jan-Willem Veening
  Backbone size (bp): 4314
  Modifications to backbone: Replacement of spectinomycin marker with erythromycin marker
  Vector type: Bacterial Expression, Synthetic Biology
Growth in bacteria
  Bacterial resistance: Ampicillin, 100 μg/mL
  Growth temperature: 37°C
  Growth strain: DH5alpha
  Growth instructions: Ampicillin marker for selection in E. coli (100 ug/ml) and erythromycin marker for selection in S. pneumoniae (0.5 ug/ml)
  Copy number: High Copy
Terms and licenses: Academic/Nonprofit Terms; Industry Terms: Not Available to Industry
How to cite: pASR103 was a gift from Jan-Willem Veening (Addgene plasmid # 122637 ; http://n2t.net/addgene:122637 ; RRID:Addgene_122637)
