[The description below was written by a language model from this plasmid's Addgene catalogue record and pLannotate feature annotations shown in this document.]
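Description:
pASR103 is an empty-backbone chromosomal integration vector for Streptococcus pneumoniae, derived from pPEPZ-Plac by replacing the original spectinomycin marker with an erythromycin marker. It is built and propagated in E. coli as a high-copy plasmid using a ColE1/pUC-type origin and a β-lactamase (AmpR) gene with its own promoter. The erm gene encodes a 23S rRNA methyltransferase conferring resistance to macrolide-lincosamide-streptogramin B antibiotics, and it provides selection once the cassette has been delivered into the pneumococcus. No pneumococcal replication origin is annotated, which fits its described role as an integration vector rather than a replicating plasmid. The feature table does not label the homology regions or the integration locus.

The cloning region is designed for IPTG-inducible expression. A symmetric lac operator, optimised for tight LacI binding, marks the Plac promoter region, although the promoter itself is not separately annotated. Upstream, the rrnB T1 and T7Te terminators insulate the cassette from read-through transcription. No lacI gene appears in the feature table, so the repressor presumably has to be supplied by the recipient strain, though the record does not say this. The vector is described as BglFusion compatible, meaning that genes or parts can be inserted and assembled in a standardised format downstream of the inducible promoter.

The sequenced record is 6,027 nt, larger than the 4,314 bp listed for the backbone. It also contains an annotated IS1 element, a prokaryotic insertion sequence that the catalogue entry does not mention and whose origin the record does not explain. The vector is typically used for titratable, single-copy expression of genes of interest or fluorescent fusions in S. pneumoniae.
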