Features (pLannotate 1.2.2; 8 found; start..end, strand, type, name):
     13..84      +  terminator     rrnB T1 terminator: transcription terminator T1 from the E. coli rrnB gene
    100..127     +  terminator     T7Te terminator: phage T7 early transcription terminator
    224..243     +  protein_bind   lac operator (symmetric): The lac repressor binds to the lac operator to inhibit transcription in E. coli. This inhibition can be relieved by adding lactose or isopropyl-β-D-thiogalactopyranoside (IPTG). The symmetric lac operator was optimized for tight binding of lac repressor. lac repressor encoded by lacI
   1374..1962    +  rep_origin     ori: high-copy-number ColE1/pMB1/pBR322/pUC origin of replication
   2050..2121    +  promoter       AmpR promoter: bla
   2122..2982    +  CDS            AmpR: β-lactamase; bla; confers resistance to ampicillin, carbenicillin, and related antibiotics
   4089..4823    -  CDS            erm: ERM_STREE - Experimental evidence at protein level: Swiss-Prot protein existence level 1. This protein produces a dimethylation of the adenine residue at position 2085 in 23S rRNA, resulting in reduced affinity between ribosomes and macrolide-lincosamide-streptogramin B antibiotics. From Streptococcus pneumoniae.
   5000..5767    -  mobile_element IS1: prokaryotic transposable element IS1
>Addgene plasmid #122637 | pASR103 | addgene full sequence | sequence record 240905 | Addgene NGS Result
CTAGCCAGGCATCAAATAAAACGAAAGGCTCAGTCGAAAGACTGGGCCTTTCGTTTTATCTGTTGTTTGT
CGGTGAACGCTCTCTACTAGAGTCACACTGGCTCACCTTCGGGTGGGCCTTTCTGCGTTTATAGAATTCA
CTAGTAATTGTGAGGCGGATAACAATTCTCACTCATTCTACAGTTTATTCTTGACATTGCACTGTCCCCC
TGGTATAATAACTAATTGTGAGCGCTCACAATTAAGATCTAAATAAATAAGGAGGAAAAATAATGCCGGA
TCCCTCCAGTAACTCGAGAAAAAAAAACCGCGCCCCTGACAGGGCGCGGTTTTTTTTTCGTAATTTATTA
CTGAACAAGAGGGCAATCATATCTGGAATAATATGCTTAAAAAGAGAAGGAAAATTGGTGCAAATTCATT
TTCAGACTATCTTCGTGGAAGTATTCATCAAAATAGACAAAAATAAATTTGGATAAATCGAACTCACTAT
TCAGGAGGCATATGAGCAATTCGAAAAAGAAAAGTGTCAAATTGAGCCTATAGGAGTAGAAGTGAAATAG
TAAGTCCTGCATAGTGGATGAGAGAAAAGTTCTCCTTGAAGTTTTCCTGAACTATCAGTCGCATGTCAAA
CGATATGTAGGGTAATGTGAGAGGGGATAGCGAGTAGTTTTTGGTTATTTTATCAAAAAACTTATATTTT
ATTATACCGAATGATAAAATATAATAAAAATGATAGAATAAGGAAAAAACATGAATGTCAAAAAGATAAT
GTCAATTTTTCAATCCTTTTATGTTGATGTCAGTATTGAGGAACTGACTTTGACTTTACCAATCAGTTTT
GTAAAAAGGTTTGAGTATACTCAAATGACTTTTCATAAGGAATCATTTTTATTGATTAAAGAAAAGAGAA
GGGGGAGTTTGAGTTCATTTGTTACTCAGGCTCGCACTATGGGTGAAAAAGCCAATATGGATGTTGTTTT
GGTGTTTTCGAAGTTATCAGACAGTGAAAAAAAGCAATTACTTCAAGCTAGAGTTCCGTTTGTAGACTTT
AAGGGAAACCTCTTCTTCCCTCCATTGGGACTAGTACTCAATGCGAATGATACTGAAGTCCCTAAGGAAT
TAACACCTAGCGAACAATTAACGTGGATTGCCTTTTTATTGACAAAAGGTCAAAAAGTAGTAGATGTTGA
TTTGCTTTCACAAGTCACTGGACTTCCAAACTCAACAATTTATAGGTGTTTGAGGACTTTTAAAGCTTTA
TATTGGTTAAACAAGCAAAATAAGCTTTACACATATACGGTGTCAAAGAAAGAATTATTCTTAAAATCCG
TGTCATGTTGGTACCACCCCGTAGAAAAGATCAAAGGATCTTCTTGAGATCCTTTTTTTCTGCGCGTAAT
CTGCTGCTTGCAAACAAAAAAACCACCGCTGGTAGCGGTGGTTTGTTTGCCGGATCAAGAGCTACCAACT
CTTTTTCCGAAGGTAACTGGCTTCAGCAGAGCGCAGATACCAAATACTGTCCTTCTAGTGTAGCCGTAGT
TAGGCCACCACTTCAAGAACTCTGTAGCACCGCCTACATACCTCGCTCTGCTAATCCTGTTACCAGTGGC
TGCTGCCAGTGGCGATAAGTCGTGTCTTACCGGGTTGGACTCAAGACGATAGTTACCGGATAAGGCGCAG
CGGTCGGGCTGAACGGGGGGTTCGTGCACACAGCCCAGCTTGGAGCGAACGACCTACACCGAACTGAGAT
ACCTACAGCGTGAGCTATGAGAAAGCGCCACGCTTCCCGAAGGGAGAAAGGCGGACAGGTATCCGGTAAG
CGGCAGGGTCGGAACAGGAGAGCGCACGAGGGAGCTTCCAGGGGGAAACGCCTGGTATCTTTATAGTCCT
GTCGGGTTTCGCCACCTCTGACTTGAGCGTCGATTTTTGTGATGCTCGTCAGGGGGGCGGAGCCTATGGA
AAAACGCCAGCAACGCGGCCTTTTTACGGTTCCTGGCCTTTTGCTGGCCTTTTGCTCACATGTTCTTTCC
TGCGTTATCCCGCGGCCGCCATTCAAATATGTATCCGCTCATGAGACAATAACCCTGATAAATGCTTCAA
TAATATTGAAAAAGGAAGAGTATGAGTATTCAACATTTCCGTGTCGCCCTTATTCCCTTTTTTGCGGCAT
TTTGCCTTCCTGTTTTTGCTCACCCAGAAACGCTGGTGAAAGTAAAAGATGCTGAAGATCAGTTGGGTGC
ACGAGTGGGTTACATCGAACTGGATCTCAACAGCGGTAAGATCCTTGAGAGTTTTCGCCCCGAAGAACGT
TTTCCAATGATGAGCACTTTTAAAGTTCTGCTATGTGGCGCGGTATTATCCCGTGTTGACGCCGGGCAAG
AGCAACTCGGTCGCCGCATACACTATTCTCAGAATGACTTGGTTGAGTACTCACCAGTCACAGAAAAGCA
TCTTACGGATGGCATGACAGTAAGAGAATTATGCAGTGCTGCCATAACCATGAGTGATAACACTGCGGCC
AACTTACTTCTGACAACGATCGGAGGACCGAAGGAGCTAACCGCTTTTTTGCACAACATGGGGGATCATG
TAACTCGCCTTGATCGTTGGGAACCGGAGCTGAATGAAGCCATACCAAACGACGAGCGTGACACCACGAT
GCCTGCAGCAATGGCAACAACGTTGCGCAAACTATTAACTGGCGAACTACTTACTCTAGCTTCCCGGCAA
CAATTAATAGACTGGATGGAGGCGGATAAAGTTGCAGGACCACTTCTGCGCTCGGCCCTTCCGGCTGGCT
GGTTTATTGCTGATAAATCTGGAGCCGGTGAGCGTGGGTCTCGCGGTATCATTGCAGCACTGGGGCCAGA
TGGTAAGCCCTCCCGTATCGTAGTTATCTACACGACGGGGAGTCAGGCAACTATGGATGAACGAAATAGA
CAGATCGCTGAGATAGGTGCCTCACTGATTAAGCATTGGTAACTGTCAGACCAAGTTTACTCATAGCGGC
CGCCAATAAATTGCTTCCTTGTTTTGTCATAATTTTTTTATTTAAAAAATTATGACAAAAGTGTGCTATT
CTTTTTATGAGAGGTGTATGAATATGATAAATGTATGTGATAAATGTATGTGATGTTGGAAAAAGAATAA
AAGAACTTAGAATATCTTCAAATCTTACTCAAGATAAGATTGCTGAATATTTGTCTTTATATTTGTCTTT
GAATCAAAGCATGATTGCCAAAATGGAAAAAGGTGAAAGGAATATCACGAATGGATTTAAGTAATAAAGC
TTCAAATCTTAGAAAAAAGTTGGGAGCTGATGGTGAAGCGCCGATAGATATTTTTAAATTGGTACAAAAG
ATAGAAAATTTGACGCTGGTATTTTATGGACTCGGAAAGAATATTAGCGGAGTCTGTTATAAAGGAACTC
AGTTCAGTCTCATTGCAGTCAATTCAGACATGTCATTAGGAAGGTAAAGATTTTCTTTAGCACATGAACT
GTATCATCTTTATTATGATGAGGTGAAGAAGAGTTCAGTCAGTCTTATCTTGATTGGTGAAGGAGATGAA
ACTGAAAGAAAAGCGGATCAGCTTGCTTCTTATTTTTTAATTTTCCCATCTTCACTGTATAGGATGGTTG
AGGAAATCAGAGAAAATGCCAATAGAACTCATCTTGAAGTAGAAGATATTATAAAATTGGGTCAGTTTTA
TGGTATCAGTCATAAAGCTATGTTATATAGATTGAGGAATGATGGATACCTTGATGCAGAAGAAATTAAA
AATATGGATATTAGTGTTATAGAGACAGCTTCAAGATTAGGCTATGATACAAGTTTATATCGTCCTTTGT
CAGAAAGTAAAAAGGAAATGGTATTAGGATAATATATTAATTCAACTGAACAACTTTTAGAAAATAACAG
AATTTCGCAAGGGAAGTATGAGGAACTGTTACTAGATGCTTTCAGATATGATATTGTATATGGGCTAGAT
GAAGAGGGGGGAGTTGTCGTTGAAAAGCTTCTAGCAAAAAACTGGACGGAGTCCCGTCCAGAAAAGTAAG
CACTTGTTATTGCAATAAAATTAGCTTATTTCCTCCCGTTAAATAATAGATAACTATTAAAAATAGACAA
TACTTGCTCATAAGTAACGGTACTTAAATTGTTTACTTTGGCGTGTTTCATTGCTTGATGAAACTGATTT
TTAGTAAACAGTTGACGATATTCTCGATTGACCCATTTTGAAACAAAGTACGTATATAGCTTCCAATATT
TATCTGGAACATCTGTGGTATGGCGGGTAAGTTTTATTAAGACACTGTTTACTTTTGGTTTAGGATGAAA
GCATTCCGCTGGCAGCTTAAGCAATTGCTGAATCGAGACTTGAGTGTGCAAGAGCAACCCTAGTGTTCGG
TGAATATCCAAGGTACGCTTGTAGAATCCTTCTTCAACAATCAGATAGATGTCAGACGCATGGCTTTCAA
AAACCACTTTTTTAATAATTTGTGTGCTTAAATGGTAAGGAATATTCCCAACAATTTTATACCTCTGTTT
GTTAGGGAATTGAAACTGTAGAATATCTTGGTGAATTAAAGTGACACGAATGTTCAGTTTTAATTTTTCT
GACGATAAGTTGAATAGATGACTGTCTAATTCAATAGACGTTACCTGTTTACTTATTTTAGCCAGTTTCG
TCGTTAAATGCCCTTTACCTGTTCCAATTTCGTAAACGGTATCGGTTTCTTTTAAATTCAATTGTTTTAT
TATTTGGTTGAGTACTTTTTCACTCGTTAAAAAGTTTTGAGAATATTTTATATTTTTGTTCATTAATTTT
CCTCCTACATGATTTCACCTCGTTGATTATGTTCATATAAAGTTTATATTGATACTCAATTTACTTACCC
TAGATTGGACATATACTTAAATTACTGTTCAATAAAGCTGACCGTTAGCGTTTAAGTACATCCTTTCACA
ATTTGTCTACAGAACAGTACTGGCTATTAGGTAATGACTCCAACTTATTGATAGTGTTTTATGTTCAGAT
AATGCCCGATGACTTTGTCATGCAGCTCCACCGATTTTGAGAACGACAGCGACTTCCGTCCCAGCCGTGC
CAGGTGCTGCCTCAGATTCAGGTTATGCCGCTCAATTCGCTGCGTATATCGCTTGCTGATTACGTGCAGC
TTTCCCTTCAGGCGGGATTCATACAGCGGCCAGCCATCCGTCATCCATATCACCACGTCAAAGGGTGACA
GCAGGCTCATAAGACGCCCCAGCGTCGCCATAGTGCGTTCACCGAATACGTGCGCAACAACCGTCTTCCG
GAGACTGTCATACGCGTAAAACAGCCAGCGCTGGCGCGATTTAGCCCCGACATAGCCCCACTGTTCGTCC
ATTTCCGCGCAGACGATGACGTCACTGCCCGGCTGTATGCGCGAGGTTACCGACTGCGGCCTGAGTTTTT
TAAGTGACGTAAAATCGTGTTGAGGCCAACGCCCATAATGCGGGCTGTTGCCCGGCATCCAACGCCATTC
ATGGCCATATCAATGATTTTCTGGTGCGTACCGGGTTGAGAAGCGGTGTAAGTGAACTGCAGTTGCCATG
TTTTACGGCAGTGAGAGCAGAGATAGCGCTGATGTCCGGCGGTGCTTTTGCCGTTACGCACCACCCCGTC
AGTAGCTGAACAGGAGGGACAGCTGATAGAAACAGAAGCCACTGGAGCACCTCAAAAACACCATCATACA
CTAAATCAGTAAGTTGGCAGCATCACCTGGCTATTATATCAGCCTTCTTATTCAATGTCAAGAATAAACT
GTTCTATGTAAACCTATTCATTGTTTTGCATGCGGCAAAGCACTCAAAAGTTTACCTTATGGGTGCTTTT
TTCGTGCTTTTTTGAAAAGACAAAAAAAAGAACCTTGCCAAGCAAGATTCTTTTGATAGGGTGGTCTCCG
ATCGTGTACTGCAGAAAACTAGTCGCAAAAAACCCCGCTTCGGCGGGGTTTTTTCGCTCTAGACGGTGAT
CAACACG
